Addgene plasmid #43029: I-CAAG
Depositing lab: Chad Cowan & Kiran Musunuru. Depositing organization: Harvard University. Publication: A TALEN Genome-Editing System for Generating Human Stem Cell-Based Disease Models. Ding Q, Lee YK, Schaefer EA, Peters DT, Veres A, Kim K, Kuperwasser N, Motola DL, Meissner TB, Hendriks WT, Trevisan M, Gupta RM, Moisan A, Banks E, Friesen M, Schinzel RT, Xia F, Tang A, Xia Y, Figueroa E, Wann A, Ahfeldt T, Daheron L, Zhang F, Rubin LL, Peng LF, Chung RT, Musunuru K, Cowan CA. Cell Stem Cell. 2012 Dec 12. pii: S1934-5909(12)00645-5. doi: 10.1016/j.stem.2012.11.011. PubMed 23246482.
Backbone
  Vector backbone: pCRII-TOPO
  Backbone manufacturer: Invitrogen
  Backbone size w/o insert (bp): 3973
  Vector type: Bacterial Cloning
Growth in bacteria
  Bacterial resistance: Ampicillin and Kanamycin, 100 & 50 μg/mL
  Growth temperature: 37°C
  Growth strain: Top10
  Copy number: High Copy
Gene/Insert
  Gene/Insert name: I-CAAG
  Species: Synthetic
  Insert size (bp): 424
  Cloning method: TOPO Cloning
  Sequencing primers: 5′ T7; 3′ M13-rev
Terms and licenses: Academic/Nonprofit Terms; Industry Terms: Not Available to Industry
How to cite: I-CAAG was a gift from Chad Cowan & Kiran Musunuru (Addgene plasmid # 43029 ; http://n2t.net/addgene:43029 ; RRID:Addgene_43029)
