[The description below was written by a language model from this plasmid's Addgene catalogue record.]
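Description:
I-CAAG is a bacterial cloning plasmid built on the commercial pCRII-TOPO backbone (about 4.0 kb without insert), into which a 424 bp synthetic fragment was introduced by TOPO cloning. It is maintained at high copy in E. coli and carries dual selection for ampicillin and kanamycin, as is standard for this backbone. No feature table accompanies the record, so individual elements cannot be confirmed. pCRII-TOPO vectors generally have a pUC-type origin, an f1 origin, and a cloning site within lacZα flanked by phage promoters. This fits the recorded sequencing primers, T7 on the 5′ side and M13 reverse on the 3′ side, which read into the insert from either flank.

The insert is described only as "I-CAAG" and as synthetic; the record does not state what it encodes. The plasmid belongs to a TALEN genome-editing system developed for generating human stem cell-based disease models. The name and the insert size suggest a pre-assembled block of four TAL effector repeats recognising the bases C, A, A and G, with the "I" prefix perhaps marking its position in an ordered assembly. That reading is an inference from the name and size, not something the catalogue entry says.

The plasmid has no mammalian promoter, reporter or expression cassette listed, and its vector type is given as bacterial cloning. It is therefore best regarded as a storage and propagation vector for a modular DNA part within a library. The fragment would be recovered and joined with others to build full-length TALEN arrays in a separate expression vector. It is not intended for direct delivery into cells.
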