>Addgene plasmid #43029 | I-CAAG | depositor partial sequence | sequence record 58294 | I-CAAG sequence 424 bps
CGTCTCCTGACCCCAGAGCAGGTCGTGGCGATCGCAAGCCACGACGGAGGAAAGCAAGCCTTGGAAACAG
TACAGAGGCTGTTGCCTGTGCTGTGCCAAGCGCACGGACTCACCCCAGAGCAGGTCGTGGCAATCGCCTC
CAACATTGGCGGGAAACAGGCACTCGAGACTGTCCAGCGCCTGCTTCCCGTGCTGTGCCAAGCGCACGGC
CTCACCCCAGAGCAGGTCGTGGCAATCGCCTCCAACATTGGCGGGAAACAGGCACTCGAGACTGTCCAGC
GCCTGCTTCCCGTGCTGTGCCAAGCGCACGGATTAACCCCAGAGCAGGTCGTGGCAATCGCGAGCAATAA
CGGCGGAAAACAGGCTTTGGAAACGGTGCAGAGGCTCCTTCCAGTGCTGTGCCAAGCGCACGGCTTAAGA
GACG
