>Addgene plasmid #43029 | I-CAAG | addgene partial sequence | sequence record 64282 | M13_pUC_fwd
TATAGGGCGAATTGGGCCCTCTAGATGCATGCTCGAGCGGCCGCCAGTGTGATGGATATCTGCAGAATTC
GCCCTTGTATCTTTCCTGTGCCCACGTCTCTTAAGCCGTGCGCTTGGCACAGCACTGGAAGGAGCCTCTG
CACCGTTTCCAAAGCCTGTTTTCCGCCGTTATTGCTCGCGATTGCCACGACCTGCTCTGGGGTTAATCCG
TGCGCTTGGCACAGCACGGGAAGCAGGCGCTGGACAGTCTCGAGTGCCTGTTTCCCGCCAATGTTGGAGG
CGATTGCCACGACCTGCTCTGGGGTGAGGCCGTGCGCTTGGCACAGCACGGGAAGCAGGCGCTGGACAGT
CTCGAGTGCCTGTTTCCCGCCAATGTTGGAGGCGATTGCCACGACCTGCTCTGGGGTGAGTCCGTGCGCT
TGGCACAGCACAGGCAACAGCCTCTGTACTGTTTCCAAGGCTTGCTTTCCTCCGTCGTGGCTTGCGATCG
CCACGACCTGCTCTGGGGTCAGGAGACGCGCTAGGACGGCATCTATATAAGGGCGAATTCCAGCACACTG
GCGGCCGTTACTAGTGGATCCGAGCTCGGTACCAAGCTTGGCGTAATCATGGTCATAGCTGTTTCCTGTG
TGAAATTGTTATCCGCTCACAATTCCACACAACATACGAGCCGGAAGCATAAAGTGTAAAGCCTGGGGTG
CCTAATGAGTGAGCTAACTCACATTAATTGCGTTGCGCTCACTGCCCGCTTTCCAGTCGGGAAACCTGTC
GTGCCAGCTGCATTAATGAATCGGCCAACGCGCGGGGAGAGGCGGTTTGCGTATTGGGCGCTCTTCCGCT
TCCTCGCTCACTGACTCGCTGCGCTCGGTCGTTCGGCTGCGG
